>Addgene plasmid #128502 | pS6-TGFB2-H8 | addgene full sequence | sequence record 257508 | Addgene NGS Result
CTATGACCATTAGGCCTATTTAGGTGACACTATAGAACAAGTTTGTACAAAAAAGCAGGCTGGTACCGGT
CCGGAATTCCCCCCATCGCCCGGGGCCACCATGGAGACAGACACACTCCTGCTATGGGTACTGCTGCTCT
GGGTTCCAGGTTCCACTGGTGACCACCACCATCACCACCACCATCATCTCAGCCTGTCTACCTGCAGCAC
ACTCGATATGGACCAGTTCATGCGCAAGAGGATCGAGGCGATCCGCGGGCAGATCCTGAGCAAGCTGAAG
CTCACCAGTCCCCCAGAAGACTATCCTGAGCCCGAGGAAGTCCCCCCGGAGGTGATTTCCATCTACAACA
GCACCAGGGACTTGCTCCAGGAGAAGGCGAGCCGGAGGGCGGCCGCCTGCGAGCGCGAGAGGAGCGACGA
AGAGTACTACGCCAAGGAGGTTTACAAAATAGACATGCCGCCCTTCTTCCCCTCCGAAAATGCCATCCCG
CCCACTTTCTACAGACCCTACTTCAGAATTGTTCGATTTGACGTCTCAGCAATGGAGAAGAATGCTTCCA
ATTTGGTGAAAGCAGAGTTCAGAGTCTTTCGTTTGCAGAACCCAAAAGCCAGAGTGCCTGAACAACGGAT
TGAGCTATATCAGATTCTCAAGTCCAAAGATTTAACATCTCCAACCCAGCGCTACATCGACAGCAAAGTT
GTGAAAACAAGAGCAGAAGGCGAATGGCTCTCCTTCGATGTAACTGATGCTGTTCATGAATGGCTTCACC
ATAAAGACAGGAACCTGGGATTTAAAATAAGCTTACACTGTCCCTGCTGCACTTTTGTACCATCTAATAA
TTACATCATCCCAAATAAAAGTGAAGAACTAGAAGCAAGATTTGCAGGTATTGATGGCACCTCCACATAT
ACCAGTGGTGATCAGAAAACTATAAAGTCCACTAGGAAAAAAAACAGTGGGAAGACCCCACATCTCCTGC
TAATGTTATTGCCCTCCTACAGACTTGAGTCACAACAGACCAACCGGCGGAAGAAGCGTGCTTTGGATGC
GGCCTATTGCTTTAGAAATGTGCAGGATAATTGCTGCCTACGTCCACTTTACATTGATTTCAAGAGGGAT
CTAGGGTGGAAATGGATACACGAACCCAAAGGGTACAATGCCAACTTCTGTGCTGGAGCATGCCCGTATT
TATGGAGTTCAGACACTCAGCACAGCAGGGTCCTGAGCTTATATAATACCATAAATCCAGAAGCATCTGC
TTCTCCTTGCTGCGTGTCCCAAGATTTAGAACCTCTAACCATTCTCTACTACATTGGCAAAACACCCAAG
ATTGAACAGCTTTCTAATATGATTGTAAAGTCTTGCAAATGCAGCTAGCTCGAGGGGCCCAAGCTTACGC
GTACCCAGCTTTCTTGTACAAAGTGGTCCCTATAGTGAGTCGTATTATAAGCTAGGCACTGGCCGTCGTT
TTACAACGTCGTGACTGGGAAAACTGCTAGCTTGGGATCTTTGTGAAGGAACCTTACTTCTGTGGTGTGA
CATAATTGGACAAACTACCTACAGAGATTTAAAGCTCTAAGGTAAATATAAAATTTTTAAGTGTATAATG
TGTTAAACTAGCTGCATATGCTTGCTGCTTGAGAGTTTTGCTTACTGAGTATGATTTATGAAAATATTAT
ACACAGGAGCTAGTGATTCTAATTGTTTGTGTATTTTAGATTCACAGTCCCAAGGCTCATTTCAGGCCCC
TCAGTCCTCACAGTCTGTTCATGATCATAATCAGCCATACCACATTTGTAGAGGTTTTACTTGCTTTAAA
AAACCTCCCACACCTCCCCCTGAACCTGAAACATAAAATGAATGCAATTGTTGTTGTTAACTTGTTTATT
GCAGCTTATAATGGTTACAAATAAAGCAATAGCATCACAAATTTCACAAATAAAGCATTTTTTTCACTGC
ATTCTAGTTGTGGTTTGTCCAAACTCATCAATGTATCTTATCATGTCTGGATCGATCCTGCATTAATGAA
TCGGCCAACGCGCGGGGAGAGGCGGTTTGCGTATTGGGCGCTCTTCCGCTTCCTCGCTCACTGACTCGCT
GCGCTCGGTCGTTCGGCTGCGGCGAGCGGTATCAGCTCACTCAAAGGCGGTAATACGGTTATCCACAGAA
TCAGGGGATAACGCAGGAAAGAACATGTGAGCAAAAGGCCAGCAAAAGGCCAGGAACCGTAAAAAGGCCG
CGTTGCTGGCGTTTTTCCATAGGCTCCGCCCCCCTGACGAGCATCACAAAAATCGACGCTCAAGTCAGAG
GTGGCGAAACCCGACAGGACTATAAAGATACCAGGCGTTTCCCCCTGGAAGCTCCCTCGTGCGCTCTCCT
GTTCCGACCCTGCCGCTTACCGGATACCTGTCCGCCTTTCTCCCTTCGGGAAGCGTGGCGCTTTCTCATA
GCTCACGCTGTAGGTATCTCAGTTCGGTGTAGGTCGTTCGCTCCAAGCTGGGCTGTGTGCACGAACCCCC
CGTTCAGCCCGACCGCTGCGCCTTATCCGGTAACTATCGTCTTGAGTCCAACCCGGTAAGACACGACTTA
TCGCCACTGGCAGCAGCCACTGGTAACAGGATTAGCAGAGCGAGGTATGTAGGCGGTGCTACAGAGTTCT
TGAAGTGGTGGCCTAACTACGGCTACACTAGAAGAACAGTATTTGGTATCTGCGCTCTGCTGAAGCCAGT
TACCTTCGGAAAAAGAGTTGGTAGCTCTTGATCCGGCAAACAAACCACCGCTGGTAGCGGTGGTTTTTTT
GTTTGCAAGCAGCAGATTACGCGCAGAAAAAAAGGATCTCAAGAAGATCCTTTGATCTTTTCTACGGGGT
CTGACGCTCAGTGGAACGAAAACTCACGTTAAGGGATTTTGGTCATGCCATAACTTCGTATAGCATACAT
TATACGAAGTTATGGCATGAGATTATCAAAAAGGATCTTCACCTAGATCCTTTTAAATTAAAAATGAAGT
TTTAAATCAATCTAAAGTATATATGAGTAAACTTGGTCTGACAGTTACCAATGCTTAATCAGTGAGGCAC
CTATCTCAGCGATCTGTCTATTTCGTTCATCCATAGTTGCCTGACTCCCCGTCGTGTAGATAACTACGAT
ACGGGAGGGCTTACCATCTGGCCCCAGTGCTGCAATGATACCGCGAGACCCACGCTCACCGGCTCCAGAT
TTATCAGCAATAAACCAGCCAGCCGGAAGGGCCGAGCGCAGAAGTGGTCCTGCAACTTTATCCGCCTCCA
TCCAGTCTATTAATTGTTGCCGGGAAGCTAGAGTAAGTAGTTCGCCAGTTAATAGTTTGCGCAACGTTGT
TGCCATTGCTACAGGCATCGTGGTGTCACGCTCGTCGTTTGGTATGGCTTCATTCAGCTCCGGTTCCCAA
CGATCAAGGCGAGTTACATGATCCCCCATGTTGTGCAAAAAAGCGGTTAGCTCCTTCGGTCCTCCGATCG
TTGTCAGAAGTAAGTTGGCCGCAGTGTTATCACTCATGGTTATGGCAGCACTGCATAATTCTCTTACTGT
CATGCCATCCGTAAGATGCTTTTCTGTGACTGGTGAGTACTCAACCAAGTCATTCTGAGAATAGTGTATG
CGGCGACCGAGTTGCTCTTGCCCGGCGTCAATACGGGATAATACCGCGCCACATAGCAGAACTTTAAAAG
TGCTCATCATTGGAAAACGTTCTTCGGGGCGAAAACTCTCAAGGATCTTACCGCTGTTGAGATCCAGTTC
GATGTAACCCACTCGTGCACCCAACTGATCTTCAGCATCTTTTACTTTCACCAGCGTTTCTGGGTGAGCA
AAAACAGGAAGGCAAAATGCCGCAAAAAAGGGAATAAGGGCGACACGGAAATGTTGAATACTCATACTCT
TCCTTTTTCAATATTATTGAAGCATTTATCAGGGTTATTGTCTCATGCCAGGGGTGGGCACACATATTTG
ATACCAGCGATCCCTACACAGCACATAATTCAATGCGACTTCCCTCTATCGCACATCTTAGACCTTTATT
CTCCCTCCAGCACACATCGAAGCTGCCGAGCAAGCCGTTCTCACCAGTCCAAGACCTGGCATGAGCGGAT
ACATATTTGAATGTATTTAGAAAAATAAACAAATAGGGGTTCCGCGCACATTTCCCCGAAAAGTGCCACC
TGACGTCTAAGAAACCATTATTATCATGACATTAACCTATAAAAATAGGCGTATTACGAGGCCCTTTCAC
GCATTAGATGCATGTCGTTACATAACTTACGGTAAATGGCCCGCCTGGCTGACCGCCCAACGACCCCCGC
CCATTGACGTCAATAATGACGTATGTTCCCATAGTAACGCCAATAGGGACTTTCCATTGACGTCAATGGG
TGGAGTATTTACGGTAAACTGCCCACTTGGCAGTACATCAAGTGTATCATATGCCAAGTACGCCCCCTAT
TGACGTCAATGACGGTAAATGGCCCGCCTGGCATTATGCCCAGTACATGACCTTATGGGACTTTCCTACT
TGGCAGTACATCTACGTATTAGTCATCGCTATTACCATGGTGATGCGGTTTTGGCAGTACATCAATGGGC
GTGGATAGCGGTTTGACTCACGGGGATTTCCAAGTCTCCACCCCATTGACGTCAATGGGAGTTTGTTTTG
GCACCAAAATCAACGGGACTTTCCAAAATGTCGTAACAACTCCGCCCCATTGACGCAAATGGGCGGTAGG
CGTGTACGGTGGGAGGTCTATATAAGCAGAGCTCGTTTAGTGAACCGTCAGATCGCCTGGAGACGCCATC
CACGCTGTTTTGACCTCCATAGAAGACACCGGGACCGATCCAGCCTCCGGACTCTAGCCTAGGCCGCGGG
ACGGATAACAATTTCACACAGGAAACAG
Features (pLannotate 1.2.2; 19 found; start..end, strand, type, name):
     18..36      +  promoter       SP6 promoter: promoter for bacteriophage SP6 RNA polymerase
     37..61      +  protein_bind   attB1: mutant version of attB; recombination site for the Gateway® BP reaction BP Clonase™
    101..163     +  sig_peptide    Igκ leader: leader sequence from mouse immunoglobulin κ light chain
    188..1375    +  CDS            TGFB2: TGFB2_HUMAN - Experimental evidence at protein level: Swiss-Prot protein existence level 1. Transforming growth factor beta-2: Multifunctional protein that regulates various processes such as angiogenesis and heart development (PubMed:22772371, PubMed:22772368). Activation into mature form follows different steps: following cleavage of the proprotein in the Golgi apparatus, Latency-associated peptide (LAP) and Transforming growth factor beta-2 (TGF-beta-2) chains remain non-covalently linked rendering TGF-beta-2 inactive during storage in extracellular matrix (By similarity). At the same time,
   1403..1427    -  protein_bind   attB2: mutant version of attB; recombination site for the Gateway® BP reaction BP Clonase™
   1429..1447    -  promoter       T7 promoter: promoter for bacteriophage T7 RNA polymerase
   1457..1494    +  CDS            lacZα (fragment): LacZα fragment of β-galactosidase; lacZ fragment
   1506..1620    +  intron         large T intron (fragment): SV40 (simian virus 40) large T antigen intron
   1694..1719    +  intron         small t intron (fragment): SV40 (simian virus 40) small t antigen intron
   1719..1856    +  CDS            large T antigen (fragment): large T antigen from SV40 (simian virus 40)
   1879..2013    +  polyA_signal   SV40 poly(A) signal: SV40 polyadenylation signal
   2018..2071    -  CDS            lacI (fragment): lac repressor; lacI; The lac repressor binds to the lac operator to inhibit transcription in E. coli. This inhibition can be relieved by adding lactose or isopropyl-β-D-thiogalactopyranoside (IPTG).
   2254..2842    -  rep_origin     ori: high-copy-number ColE1/pMB1/pBR322/pUC origin of replication
   2920..2953    +  protein_bind   loxP: Cre-mediated recombination occurs in the 8-bp core sequence (GCATACAT). Cre recombinase
   3055..3915    -  CDS            AmpR: β-lactamase; bla; confers resistance to ampicillin, carbenicillin, and related antibiotics
   3916..3967    -  promoter       AmpR promoter (fragment): bla
   4120..4176    -  promoter       AmpR promoter (fragment): bla
   4286..4589    +  enhancer       CMV enhancer: human cytomegalovirus immediate early enhancer
   4590..4793    +  promoter       CMV promoter: human cytomegalovirus (CMV) immediate early promoter
