[The description below was written by a language model from this plasmid's Addgene catalogue record and pLannotate feature annotations shown in this document.]
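Description:
pS6-TGFB2-H8 is a mammalian expression plasmid built on the pCMV-Sport 6 backbone for producing secreted human pro-TGFβ2. It is maintained in E. coli as a high-copy plasmid through a ColE1/pUC-type origin and is selected with ampicillin via the β-lactamase gene. The annotated backbone also carries elements typical of this vector family: SP6 and T7 phage promoters and attB1/attB2 Gateway sites flanking the cloning region, a loxP site near the origin, and small lacZα and lacI remnants that have no stated role here.

The payload is the human TGFB2 coding sequence from L21 to S414, that is, the proprotein (latency-associated peptide plus mature growth factor) without its native signal peptide. According to the record, a Kozak sequence, the mouse Igκ light-chain leader and an eight-histidine tag were introduced upstream of L21, so that the protein is directed into the secretory pathway and carries an N-terminal tag for affinity purification. The catalogue's tag field lists a 6x His tag, whereas the name, purpose and backbone modification notes all describe 8x. Transcription is driven by the CMV immediate-early enhancer and promoter, and is terminated by an SV40 region containing intron fragments and the SV40 polyadenylation signal.

The sequenced record is 4,928 nt, shorter than the 5,578 bp total stated in the catalogue; the record does not explain this difference. The associated work used the plasmid for recombinant production of latent TGFβ2 for interaction studies with human α2-macroglobulin.
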