Addgene plasmid #128502: pS6-TGFB2-H8
Purpose: Expresses human pro-TGFβ2 (from L21 to S414) in mammalian cells. With N-t H8x tag.
Depositing lab: F Xavier Gomis-Ruth. Depositing organization: Institut de Biologia Molecular de Barcelona (IBMB-CSIC). Publication: Recombinant production of human alpha2-macroglobulin variants and interaction studies with recombinant G-related alpha2-macroglobulin binding protein and latent transforming growth factor-beta2. Marino-Puertas L, Del Amo-Maestro L, Taules M, Gomis-Ruth FX, Goulas T. Sci Rep. 2019 Jun 24;9(1):9186. doi: 10.1038/s41598-019-45712-z. PubMed 31235767.
Backbone
  Vector backbone: pCMV-Sport 6
  Backbone manufacturer: Invitrogen
  Backbone size w/o insert (bp): 4396
  Total vector size (bp): 5578
  Modifications to backbone: Introduction between SmaI site and L21 (tgfb2) of Kozak sequence, Igk leader and 8x-His
  Vector type: Mammalian Expression
Growth in bacteria
  Bacterial resistance: Ampicillin, 100 μg/mL
  Growth temperature: 37°C
  Growth strain: DH5alpha
  Copy number: High Copy
Gene/Insert
  Gene/Insert name: TGFB2 (L21-S414) (alt names: Transforming growth factor beta-2 proprotein; Cetermin; Glioblastoma-derived T-cell suppressor factor)
  Species: H. sapiens (human)
  Insert size (bp): 1182
  GenBank ID: NP_001129071.1
  Entrez Gene: TGFB2 (a.k.a. G-TSF, LDS4, TGF-beta2)
  Promoter: CMV
  Tag / fusion protein: His tag (6x) (N terminal on insert)
  Cloning method: Unknown
  Sequencing primers: 5′ CAATCCCGGGGCCACCATGGAGACAGACACACTCC;TGCTATGGGTACTGCTGCTCTGGGTTCCAGGTTCCACTGGTGACCACCACCATCACCACCACCATCATCTCAGCcTgtctacctgcagca; 3′ CAATCTCGAGCTAGCTGCATTTGCAAGACTTTAC
Terms and licenses: Academic/Nonprofit Terms; Industry Terms: Not Available to Industry
How to cite: pS6-TGFB2-H8 was a gift from F Xavier Gomis-Ruth (Addgene plasmid # 128502 ; http://n2t.net/addgene:128502 ; RRID:Addgene_128502)
